Addgene plasmid #40319: JDS88
Purpose: (Empty Backbone)
Depositing lab: Keith Joung. Depositing organization: Massachusetts General Hospital.
Backbone
  Vector backbone: JDS88
  Backbone size (bp): 6447
  Vector type: Mammalian Expression
  Promoter: CMV
  Tag / fusion protein: 3XFLAG (N terminal on backbone); FOK1 KKR (+) heterodimer (C terminal on backbone)
Growth in bacteria
  Bacterial resistance: Ampicillin, 100 μg/mL
  Growth temperature: 37°C
  Growth strain: XL1 Blue
  Copy number: High Copy
Terms and licenses: Academic/Nonprofit Terms; Industry Terms: Not Available to Industry
Depositor comments: Backbone contains SNG/T 0.5 Domain TAL N-terminal: ∆152 (Miller et al. 2011) TAL C-terminus: +63 (Miller et al. 2011) FOKI: KKR (+) heterodimer (Doyon et al. 2011)
How to cite: JDS88 was a gift from Keith Joung (Addgene plasmid # 40319 ; http://n2t.net/addgene:40319 ; RRID:Addgene_40319)
