[The description below was written by a language model from this plasmid's Addgene catalogue record and pLannotate feature annotations shown in this document.]
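Description:
JDS88 is a 6,447 bp empty-backbone mammalian expression vector designed to receive a custom TAL effector repeat array and express it as a TALE nuclease (TALEN) monomer. It is maintained in E. coli as a high-copy plasmid through a ColE1/pUC-type origin and is selected with ampicillin via the β-lactamase gene. An f1 origin is also present.

The expression cassette is driven by the human CMV immediate-early enhancer and promoter, followed by a T7 promoter that could support in vitro transcription. The open reading frame begins with an N-terminal 3xFLAG tag and continues into TAL effector-derived sequence, which the feature table annotates as avrXa10- and avrBs3-like fragments. According to the depositor, these correspond to a Δ152 truncated TAL N-terminus and a +63 C-terminal segment, and the backbone already carries the final 0.5 repeat with an NG repeat-variable diresidue specifying T. This scaffold is fused at its C-terminus to the FokI cleavage domain in the KKR (+) obligate heterodimer form. Because FokI must dimerize to cut, this version is meant to be paired with a partner TALEN carrying the complementary heterodimer variant, which limits cleavage by homodimers at unintended sites. A V5 tag sequence is annotated just downstream of FokI, though the record does not say whether it is translated in frame, and a bGH polyadenylation signal ends the transcript.

A separate SV40/EM7 promoter cassette encodes blasticidin S deaminase with an SV40 poly(A) signal, offering blasticidin selection in mammalian cells. Short bleomycin-resistance fragments next to it appear to be remnants of the parental vector. The record does not state which restriction sites are used to insert the repeat array.
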