Features (pLannotate 1.2.2; 26 found; start..end, strand, type, name):
     36..80      -  misc_feature   bom (fragment): basis of mobility region from pBR322
    235..614     +  enhancer       CMV enhancer: human cytomegalovirus immediate early enhancer
    615..818     +  promoter       CMV promoter: human cytomegalovirus (CMV) immediate early promoter
    814..847     +  LTR            5' LTR (truncated) (fragment): truncated 5' long terminal repeat (LTR) from HIV-1
    863..881     +  promoter       T7 promoter: promoter for bacteriophage T7 RNA polymerase
    907..972     +  CDS            3xFLAG: three tandem FLAG® epitope tags, followed by an enterokinase cleavage site
   1024..1518    +  CDS            avrXa10 (fragment): AVX10_XANOO - Experimental evidence at protein level: Swiss-Prot protein existence level 1. Avirulence protein. Induces the hypersensitive response (HR)in rice plants carrying the resistance gene Xa10. Activity depends on the presence of the core repeat domains; replacement with repeat domains from other proteins (AvrBs3 of X.euvesicatoria (AC P14727) or AvrXa7 of this organism) does not elicit the HR. Probably acts as a transcription factor in its host plant (rice) to induce plant resistance or disease. From Xanthomonas oryzae pv. oryzae.
   1513..1719    +  CDS            avrBs3 (fragment): AVRB3_XANEU - Experimental evidence at protein level: Swiss-Prot protein existence level 1. Avirulence protein. Acts as a transcription factor in C.annuum plants. In susceptible plants lacking the Bs3 resistance gene induces expression of a number of genes, including genes homologous to a family of auxin-induced genes, alpha-expansin genes, pectate lyase, anthocyanidin glucoside rhamnosyl transferase and at least one transcription factor, UPA20. Their expression leads to plant hypertrophy in mesophyll cells, probably mainly mediated by UPA20 (PubMed:17962565). In resistant plants induces the h
   1708..2295    +  CDS            FokI cleavage domain: nonspecific DNA cleavage domain of the FokI endonuclease (Li et al., 1992) must dimerize to be catalytically active
   2311..2352    +  CDS            V5 tag: epitope tag from simian virus 5
   2408..2632    +  polyA_signal   bGH poly(A) signal: bovine growth hormone polyadenylation signal
   2636..2657    +  promoter       SV40 promoter (fragment): SV40 enhancer and early promoter
   2678..3106    +  rep_origin     f1 ori (sequence partly withheld): f1 bacteriophage origin of replication; arrow indicates direction of (+) strand synthesis
   3120..3450    +  promoter       SV40 promoter: SV40 enhancer and early promoter
   3498..3545    +  promoter       EM7 promoter: synthetic bacterial promoter&nbsp
   3564..3962    +  CDS            BSD: blasticidin S deaminase; Aspergillus terreus BSD; confers resistance to blasticidin
   3963..3990    +  CDS            BleoR (fragment): antibiotic-binding protein; Sh ble from Streptoalloteichus hindustanus; confers resistance to bleomycin, phleomycin, and Zeocin™
   4000..4125    +  CDS            ble (fragment): BLE_KLEPN - Experimental evidence at protein level: Swiss-Prot protein existence level 1. Binding protein with a strong affinity to the bleomycin family of antibiotics. Binds to CL990; an antimitotic-antibiotic compound. From Klebsiella pneumoniae.
   4120..4241    +  polyA_signal   SV40 poly(A) signal: SV40 polyadenylation signal
   4314..4330    -  protein_bind   lac operator: The lac repressor binds to the lac operator to inhibit transcription in E. coli. This inhibition can be relieved by adding lactose or isopropyl-β-D-thiogalactopyranoside (IPTG). lac repressor encoded by lacI
   4338..4368    -  promoter       lac promoter: promoter for the E. coli lac operon
   4383..4404    -  protein_bind   CAP binding site: CAP binding activates transcription in the presence of cAMP. E. coli catabolite activator protein
   4417..4509    -  CDS            lacI (fragment): lac repressor; lacI; The lac repressor binds to the lac operator to inhibit transcription in E. coli. This inhibition can be relieved by adding lactose or isopropyl-β-D-thiogalactopyranoside (IPTG).
   4692..5280    -  rep_origin     ori: high-copy-number ColE1/pMB1/pBR322/pUC origin of replication
   5451..6311    -  CDS            AmpR: β-lactamase; bla; confers resistance to ampicillin, carbenicillin, and related antibiotics
   6312..6416    -  promoter       AmpR promoter: bla
>Addgene plasmid #40319 | JDS88 | depositor full sequence | sequence record 51987 | JDS88 sequence 6447 bps
GACGGATCGGGAGATCTCCCGATCCCCTATGGTCGACTCTCAGTACAATCTGCTCTGATGCCGCATAGTT
AAGCCAGTATCTGCTCCCTGCTTGTGTGTTGGAGGTCGCTGAGTAGTGCGCGAGCAAAATTTAAGCTACA
ACAAGGCAAGGCTTGACCGACAATTGCATGAAGAATCTGCTTAGGGTTAGGCGTTTTGCGCTGCTTCGCG
ATGTACGGGCCAGATATACGCGTTGACATTGATTATTGACTAGTTATTAATAGTAATCAATTACGGGGTC
ATTAGTTCATAGCCCATATATGGAGTTCCGCGTTACATAACTTACGGTAAATGGCCCGCCTGGCTGACCG
CCCAACGACCCCCGCCCATTGACGTCAATAATGACGTATGTTCCCATAGTAACGCCAATAGGGACTTTCC
ATTGACGTCAATGGGTGGACTATTTACGGTAAACTGCCCACTTGGCAGTACATCAAGTGTATCATATGCC
AAGTACGCCCCCTATTGACGTCAATGACGGTAAATGGCCCGCCTGGCATTATGCCCAGTACATGACCTTA
TGGGACTTTCCTACTTGGCAGTACATCTACGTATTAGTCATCGCTATTACCATGGTGATGCGGTTTTGGC
AGTACATCAATGGGCGTGGATAGCGGTTTGACTCACGGGGATTTCCAAGTCTCCACCCCATTGACGTCAA
TGGGAGTTTGTTTTGGCACCAAAATCAACGGGACTTTCCAAAATGTCGTAACAACTCCGCCCCATTGACG
CAAATGGGCGGTAGGCGTGTACGGTGGGAGGTCTATATAAGCAGAGCTCTCTGGCTAACTAGAGAACCCA
CTGCTTACTGGCTTATCGAAATTAATACGACTCACTATAGGGAGACCCAAGCTGGCTAGCACCATGGACT
ACAAAGACCATGACGGTGATTATAAAGATCATGACATCGATTACAAGGATGACGATGACAAGATGGCCCC
CAAGAAGAAGAGGAAGGTGGGCATTCACCGCGGGGTACCTATGGTGGACTTGAGGACACTCGGTTATTCG
CAACAGCAACAGGAGAAAATCAAGCCTAAGGTCAGGAGCACCGTCGCGCAACACCACGAGGCGCTTGTGG
GGCATGGCTTCACTCATGCGCATATTGTCGCGCTTTCACAGCACCCTGCGGCGCTTGGGACGGTGGCTGT
CAAATACCAAGATATGATTGCGGCCCTGCCCGAAGCCACGCACGAGGCAATTGTAGGGGTCGGTAAACAG
TGGTCGGGAGCGCGAGCACTTGAGGCGCTGCTGACTGTGGCGGGTGAGCTTAGGGGGCCTCCGCTCCAGC
TCGACACCGGGCAGCTGCTGAAGATCGCGAAGAGAGGGGGAGTAACAGCGGTAGAGGCAGTGCACGCCTG
GCGCAATGCGCTCACCGGGGCCCCCTTGAACAGAGACGATTAATGCGTCTCGCTGACACCCGAACAGGTG
GTCGCCATTGCTTCTAATGGGGGAGGACGGCCAGCCTTGGAGTCCATCGTAGCCCAATTGTCCAGGCCCG
ATCCCGCGTTGGCTGCGTTAACGAATGACCATCTGGTGGCGTTGGCATGTCTTGGTGGACGACCCGCGCT
CGATGCAGTCAAAAAGGGTCTGCCTCATGCTCCCGCATTGATCAAAAGAACCAACCGGCGGATTCCCGAG
AGAACTTCCCATCGAGTCGCGGGATCCCAACTAGTCAAAAGTGAACTGGAGGAGAAGAAATCTGAACTTC
GTCATAAATTGAAATATGTGCCTCATGAATATATTGAATTAATTGAAATTGCCAGAAATTCCACTCAGGA
TAGAATTCTTGAAATGAAGGTAATGGAATTTTTTATGAAAGTTTATGGATATAGAGGTAAACATTTGGGT
GGATCAAGGAAACCGGACGGAGCAATTTATACTGTCGGATCTCCTATTGATTACGGTGTGATCGTGGATA
CTAAAGCTTATAGCGGAGGTTATAATCTGCCAATTGGCCAAGCAGATGAAATGCAACGATATGTCAAAGA
AAATCAAACACGAAACAAACATATCAACCCTAATGAATGGTGGAAAGTCTATCCATCTTCTGTAACGGAA
TTTAAGTTTTTATTTGTGAGTGGTCACTTTAAAGGAAACTACAAAGCTCAGCTTACACGATTAAATCGTA
AGACTAATTGTAATGGAGCTGTTCTTAGTGTAGAAGAGCTTTTAATTGGTGGAGAAATGATTAAAGCCGG
CACATTAACCTTAGAGGAAGTCAGACGGAAATTTAATAACGGCGAGATAAACTTTTAAGGGCCCTTCGAA
GGTAAGCCTATCCCTAACCCTCTCCTCGGTCTCGATTCTACGCGTACCGGTCATCATCACCATCACCATT
GAGTTTAAACCCGCTGATCAGCCTCGACTGTGCCTTCTAGTTGCCAGCCATCTGTTGTTTGCCCCTCCCC
CGTGCCTTCCTTGACCCTGGAAGGTGCCACTCCCACTGTCCTTTCCTAATAAAATGAGGAAATTGCATCG
CATTGTCTGAGTAGGTGTCATTCTATTCTGGGGGGTGGGGTGGGGCAGGACAGCAAGGGGGAGGATTGGG
AAGACAATAGCAGGCATGCTGGGGATGCGGTGGGCTCTATGGCTTCTGAGGCGGAAAGAACCAGCTGGGG
CTCTAGGGGGTATCCCC
[124 nt withheld, positions 2678-2801]
C
[32 nt withheld, positions 2803-2834]
CA
[57 nt withheld, positions 2837-2893]
A
[49 nt withheld, positions 2895-2943]
CCTTTGACGTTGGAGTCCACGTTCTTT
[37 nt withheld, positions 2971-3007]
ACCCTATCTCGGTCTATTCTTTTGATTTATAAGGGATTTTGGGGATTTCGGCCTATTGGTTAAAAAATGA
GCTGATTTAACAAAAATTTAACGCGAATTAATTCTGTGGAATGTGTGTCAGTTAGGGTGTGGAAAGTCCC
CAGGCTCCCCAGGCAGGCAGAAGTATGCAAAGCATGCATCTCAATTAGTCAGCAACCAGGTGTGGAAAGT
CCCCAGGCTCCCCAGCAGGCAGAAGTATGCAAAGCATGCATCTCAATTAGTCAGCAACCATAGTCCCGCC
CCTAACTCCGCCCATCCCGCCCCTAACTCCGCCCAGTTCCGCCCATTCTCCGCCCCATGGCTGACTAATT
TTTTTTATTTATGCAGAGGCCGAGGCCGCCTCTGCCTCTGAGCTATTCCAGAAGTAGTGAGGAGGCTTTT
TTGGAGGCCTAGGCTTTTGCAAAAAGCTCCCGGGAGCTTGTATATCCATTTTCGGATCTGATCAGCACGT
GTTGACAATTAATCATCGGCATAGTATATCGGCATAGTATAATACGACAAGGTGAGGAACTAAACCATGG
CCAAGCCTTTGTCTCAAGAAGAATCCACCCTCATTGAAAGAGCAACGGCTACAATCAACAGCATCCCCAT
CTCTGAAGACTACAGCGTCGCCAGCGCAGCTCTCTCTAGCGACGGCCGCATCTTCACTGGTGTCAATGTA
TATCATTTTACTGGGGGACCTTGTGCAGAACTCGTGGTGCTGGGCACTGCTGCTGCTGCGGCAGCTGGCA
ACCTGACTTGTATCGTCGCGATCGGAAATGAGAACAGGGGCATCTTGAGCCCCTGCGGACGGTGTCGACA
GGTGCTTCTCGATCTGCATCCTGGGATCAAAGCGATAGTGAAGGACAGTGATGGACAGCCGACGGCAGTT
GGGATTCGTGAATTGCTGCCCTCTGGTTATGTGTGGGAGGGCTAAGCACTTCGTGGCCGAGGAGCAGGAC
TGACACGTGCTACGAGATTTCGATTCCACCGCCGCCTTCTATGAAAGGTTGGGCTTCGGAATCGTTTTCC
GGGACGCCGGCTGGATGATCCTCCAGCGCGGGGATCTCATGCTGGAGTTCTTCGCCCACCCCAACTTGTT
TATTGCAGCTTATAATGGTTACAAATAAAGCAATAGCATCACAAATTTCACAAATAAAGCATTTTTTTCA
CTGCATTCTAGTTGTGGTTTGTCCAAACTCATCAATGTATCTTATCATGTCTGTATACCGTCGACCTCTA
GCTAGAGCTTGGCGTAATCATGGTCATAGCTGTTTCCTGTGTGAAATTGTTATCCGCTCACAATTCCACA
CAACATACGAGCCGGAAGCATAAAGTGTAAAGCCTGGGGTGCCTAATGAGTGAGCTAACTCACATTAATT
GCGTTGCGCTCACTGCCCGCTTTCCAGTCGGGAAACCTGTCGTGCCAGCTGCATTAATGAATCGGCCAAC
GCGCGGGGAGAGGCGGTTTGCGTATTGGGCGCTCTTCCGCTTCCTCGCTCACTGACTCGCTGCGCTCGGT
CGTTCGGCTGCGGCGAGCGGTATCAGCTCACTCAAAGGCGGTAATACGGTTATCCACAGAATCAGGGGAT
AACGCAGGAAAGAACATGTGAGCAAAAGGCCAGCAAAAGGCCAGGAACCGTAAAAAGGCCGCGTTGCTGG
CGTTTTTCCATAGGCTCCGCCCCCCTGACGAGCATCACAAAAATCGACGCTCAAGTCAGAGGTGGCGAAA
CCCGACAGGACTATAAAGATACCAGGCGTTTCCCCCTGGAAGCTCCCTCGTGCGCTCTCCTGTTCCGACC
CTGCCGCTTACCGGATACCTGTCCGCCTTTCTCCCTTCGGGAAGCGTGGCGCTTTCTCAATGCTCACGCT
GTAGGTATCTCAGTTCGGTGTAGGTCGTTCGCTCCAAGCTGGGCTGTGTGCACGAACCCCCCGTTCAGCC
CGACCGCTGCGCCTTATCCGGTAACTATCGTCTTGAGTCCAACCCGGTAAGACACGACTTATCGCCACTG
GCAGCAGCCACTGGTAACAGGATTAGCAGAGCGAGGTATGTAGGCGGTGCTACAGAGTTCTTGAAGTGGT
GGCCTAACTACGGCTACACTAGAAGGACAGTATTTGGTATCTGCGCTCTGCTGAAGCCAGTTACCTTCGG
AAAAAGAGTTGGTAGCTCTTGATCCGGCAAACAAACCACCGCTGGTAGCGGTGGTTTTTTTGTTTGCAAG
CAGCAGATTACGCGCAGAAAAAAAGGATCTCAAGAAGATCCTTTGATCTTTTCTACGGGGTCTGACGCTC
AGTGGAACGAAAACTCACGTTAAGGGATTTTGGTCATGAGATTATCAAAAAGGATCTTCACCTAGATCCT
TTTAAATTAAAAATGAAGTTTTAAATCAATCTAAAGTATATATGAGTAAACTTGGTCTGACAGTTACCAA
TGCTTAATCAGTGAGGCACCTATCTCAGCGATCTGTCTATTTCGTTCATCCATAGTTGCCTGACTCCCCG
TCGTGTAGATAACTACGATACGGGAGGGCTTACCATCTGGCCCCAGTGCTGCAATGATACCGCGAGACCC
ACGCTCACCGGCTCCAGATTTATCAGCAATAAACCAGCCAGCCGGAAGGGCCGAGCGCAGAAGTGGTCCT
GCAACTTTATCCGCCTCCATCCAGTCTATTAATTGTTGCCGGGAAGCTAGAGTAAGTAGTTCGCCAGTTA
ATAGTTTGCGCAACGTTGTTGCCATTGCTACAGGCATCGTGGTGTCACGCTCGTCGTTTGGTATGGCTTC
ATTCAGCTCCGGTTCCCAACGATCAAGGCGAGTTACATGATCCCCCATGTTGTGCAAAAAAGCGGTTAGC
TCCTTCGGTCCTCCGATCGTTGTCAGAAGTAAGTTGGCCGCAGTGTTATCACTCATGGTTATGGCAGCAC
TGCATAATTCTCTTACTGTCATGCCATCCGTAAGATGCTTTTCTGTGACTGGTGAGTACTCAACCAAGTC
ATTCTGAGAATAGTGTATGCGGCGACCGAGTTGCTCTTGCCCGGCGTCAATACGGGATAATACCGCGCCA
CATAGCAGAACTTTAAAAGTGCTCATCATTGGAAAACGTTCTTCGGGGCGAAAACTCTCAAGGATCTTAC
CGCTGTTGAGATCCAGTTCGATGTAACCCACTCGTGCACCCAACTGATCTTCAGCATCTTTTACTTTCAC
CAGCGTTTCTGGGTGAGCAAAAACAGGAAGGCAAAATGCCGCAAAAAAGGGAATAAGGGCGACACGGAAA
TGTTGAATACTCATACTCTTCCTTTTTCAATATTATTGAAGCATTTATCAGGGTTATTGTCTCATGAGCG
GATACATATTTGAATGTATTTAGAAAAATAAACAAATAGGGGTTCCGCGCACATTTCCCCGAAAAGTGCC
ACCTGACGTC
