>Addgene plasmid #40319 | JDS88 | addgene partial sequence | sequence record 53828 | JDS-TALEN-F 5'-TAGGGGTCGGTAAACAGTGG-3'
TGTGGCGGGTGAGCTTAGGGGGCCTCCGCTCCAGCTCGACACCGGGCAGCTGCTGAAGATCGCGAAGAGA
GGGGGAGTAACAGCGGTAGAGGCAGTGCACGCCTGGCGCAATGCGCTCACCGGGGCCCCCTTGAACAGAG
ACGATTAATGCGTCTCGCTGACACCCGAACAGGTGGTCGCCATTGCTTCTAATGGGGGAGGACGGCCAGC
CTTGGAGTCCATCGTAGCCCAATTGTCCAGGCCCGATCCCGCGTTGGCTGCGTTAACGAATGACCATCTG
GTGGCGTTGGCATGTCTTGGTGGACGACCCGCGCTCGATGCAGTCAAAAAGGGTCTGCCTCATGCTCCCG
CATTGATCAAAAGAACCAACCGGCGGATTCCCGAGAGAACTTCCCATCGAGTCGCGGGATCCCAACTAGT
CAAAAGTGAACTGGAGGAGAAGAAATCTGAACTTCGTCATAAATTGAAATATGTGCCTCATGAATATATT
GAATTAATTGAAATTGCCAGAAATTCCACTCAGGATAGAATTCTTGAAATGAAGGTAATGGAATTTTTTA
TGAAAGTTTATGGATATAGAGGTAAACATTTGGGTGGATCAAGGAAACCGGACGGAGCAATTTATACTGT
CGGATCTCCTATTGATTACGGTGTGATCGTGGATACTAAAGCTTATAGCGGAGGTTATAATCTGCCAATT
GGCCAAGCAGATGAAATGCAACGATATGTCAAAGAAAATCAAACACGAAACAAACATATCAACCCTAATG
AATGGTGGAAAGTCTATCCATCTTCTGTAACGGAATTTAAGTTTTTATTTGTGAGTGGTCACTTTAAAGG
